Addgene plasmid #231646: pZH20 Dual G-less containing yCYC1 polyA
Purpose: yeast S.cerevisiae CYC1 polyA termination region inserted between the dual G-less cassette
Depositing lab: Jesper Svejstrup. Depositing organization: University of Copenhagen. Publication: DNA-directed termination of RNA polymerase II transcription. Han Z, Moore GA, Mitter R, Lopez Martinez D, Wan L, Dirac Svejstrup AB, Rueda DS, Svejstrup JQ. Mol Cell. 2023 Sep 21;83(18):3253-3267.e7. doi: 10.1016/j.molcel.2023.08.007. Epub 2023 Sep 7. PubMed 37683646.
Backbone
  Vector backbone: pZH1
  Vector type: Synthetic Biology
Growth in bacteria
  Bacterial resistance: Ampicillin, 100 μg/mL
  Growth temperature: 37°C
  Growth strain: DH5alpha
  Copy number: Unknown
Gene/Insert
  Gene/Insert name: CYC1 polyA termination region
  Species: S. cerevisiae (budding yeast)
Terms and licenses: Academic/Nonprofit Terms; Industry Terms: Not Available to Industry
How to cite: pZH20 Dual G-less containing yCYC1 polyA was a gift from Jesper Svejstrup (Addgene plasmid # 231646 ; http://n2t.net/addgene:231646 ; RRID:Addgene_231646)
