[The description below was written by a language model from this plasmid's Addgene catalogue record and pLannotate feature annotations shown in this document.]
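Description:
pZH20 Dual G-less containing yCYC1 polyA is a small (about 3.7 kb) bacterial plasmid built on the pZH1 backbone and catalogued as a synthetic biology vector. It serves as a DNA template for studying transcription termination rather than as an expression construct. It is propagated in E. coli through a high-copy ColE1/pUC-type origin and selected with ampicillin via the β-lactamase gene and its native promoter. The annotation also picks up typical pUC/pBR322-derived remnants: fragments of bom, rop, lacI and lacZα, together with the lac promoter, lac operator and CAP binding site. These appear to be cloning-vector leftovers rather than functional parts of the design.

The payload is the Saccharomyces cerevisiae CYC1 polyadenylation/termination region, annotated as a roughly 250 bp CYC1 terminator. According to the record, it is inserted between the two G-less cassettes of the parental dual G-less design. G-less cassettes are stretches that yield transcripts lacking guanosine. Such transcripts survive RNase T1 digestion, so each cassette's transcript can be measured. With one cassette upstream and one downstream of a test sequence, the ratio of the two products reports how much RNA polymerase II reads through the intervening element. The cassettes themselves are not annotated in the feature table, and the promoter driving transcription is not stated. Two partial Gal4 UAS sites lie upstream of the insert region and may reflect an activator-responsive promoter, but the record does not confirm this. A short match to yeast YEF1 downstream of the terminator may be a spurious annotation hit or flanking sequence. The associated work concerns DNA-directed termination of RNA polymerase II transcription, which is consistent with use of this plasmid as a termination reporter template.
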