Features (pLannotate 1.2.2; 14 found; start..end, strand, type, name):
    137..236     +  misc_feature   bom (fragment): basis of mobility region from pBR322
    242..399     -  CDS            lacZα (fragment): LacZα fragment of β-galactosidase; lacZ fragment
    402..420     -  protein_bind   UAS (fragment): upstream activating sequence mediating Gal4-dependent induction Gal4
    422..444     -  protein_bind   UAS (fragment): upstream activating sequence mediating Gal4-dependent induction Gal4
    813..1062    +  terminator     CYC1 terminator: S. cerevisiae CYC1; transcription terminator for CYC1
   1163..1291    -  CDS            YEF1 (fragment): YEF1_YEAST - Experimental evidence at protein level: Swiss-Prot protein existence level 1. ATP-NADH kinase with a low phosphorylation activity of both NADH and NAD(+) to produce NADP and NADPH by using ATP. UTR1 is responsible for essentially all of the NAD/NADH kinase activity resident in the cytoplasm, whereas POS5 is responsible for all mitochondrial NAD/NADH kinase activity and consequent mitochondrial genome maintenance. YEF1 can substitute for UTR1 when overexpressed. From Saccharomyces cerevisiae (strain ATCC 204508 / S288c) (Baker's yeast).
   1510..1526    -  protein_bind   lac operator: The lac repressor binds to the lac operator to inhibit transcription in E. coli. This inhibition can be relieved by adding lactose or isopropyl-β-D-thiogalactopyranoside (IPTG). lac repressor encoded by lacI
   1534..1564    -  promoter       lac promoter: promoter for the E. coli lac operon
   1579..1600    -  protein_bind   CAP binding site: CAP binding activates transcription in the presence of cAMP. E. coli catabolite activator protein
   1613..1705    -  CDS            lacI (fragment): lac repressor; lacI; The lac repressor binds to the lac operator to inhibit transcription in E. coli. This inhibition can be relieved by adding lactose or isopropyl-β-D-thiogalactopyranoside (IPTG).
   1888..2476    -  rep_origin     ori: high-copy-number ColE1/pMB1/pBR322/pUC origin of replication
   2647..3507    -  CDS            AmpR: β-lactamase; bla; confers resistance to ampicillin, carbenicillin, and related antibiotics
   3508..3612    -  promoter       AmpR promoter: bla
   3707..35      +  CDS            rop (fragment) (across the origin): Rop protein, which maintains plasmids at low copy number; rop
>Addgene plasmid #231646 | pZH20 Dual G-less containing yCYC1 polyA | addgene full sequence | sequence record 462104 | Addgene NGS Result
TCGCGCGTTTCGGTGATGACGGTGAAAACCTCTGACACATGCAGCTCCCGGAGACGGTCACAGCTTGTCT
GTAAGCGGATGCCGGGAGCAGACAAGCCCGTCAGGGCGCGTCAGCGGGTGTTGGCGGGTGTCGGGGCTGG
CTTAACTATGCGGCATCAGAGCAGATTGTACTGAGAGTGCACCATATGCGGTGTGAAATACCGCACAGAT
GCGTAAGGAGAAAATACCGCATCAGGCGCCATTCGCCATTCAGGCTGCGCAACTGTTGGGAAGGGCGATC
GGTGCGGGCCTCTTCGCTATTACGCCAGCTGGCGAAAGGGGGATGTGCTGCAAGGCGATTAAGTTGGGTA
ACGCCAGGGTTTTCCCAGTCACGACGTTGTAAAACGACGGCCAGTGAATTCCTCGGCGGCTTCTAATCCG
ATCGGAGGGCTGTCACCCGCTCGGAGCACTGTACTCCGCTCAGAGGACTGTCCTCCGCTCGGAGCAGTGC
GCCCCGACTCTAGAGCATCCCCGGTGTTCCTGAAGGGGGGCTATAAAAGGGGGTGGGGGCGCGTTCGTCC
TCACTCTCTTCCCCTCCATACCCTTCCTCCATCTATACCACCCTACTCTCCTTTCCTCATTATTCCTCCT
ATTATCTTCTCCTCTTCTCTCCTTCTTCTATATTTCCCAAATCTATCATCATTCACTCTCATCCCCTCTT
CCTTCACTCCCATTCTATTCTACTCCTTTCCCTTTCCATATCCCCTCCACCCCCCTTCCTCCCCTCTTTC
AATCTTATCCCGGATCCACAGGCCCCTTTTCCTTTGTCGATATCATGTAATTAGTTATGTCACGCTTACA
TTCACGCCCTCCTCCCACATCCGCTCTAACCGAAAAGGAAGGAGTTAGACAACCTGAAGTCTAGGTCCCT
ATTTATTTTTTTTAATAGTTATGTTAGTATTAAGAACGTTATTTATATTTCAAATTTTTCTTTTTTTTCT
GTACAAACGCGTGTACGCATGTAACATTATACTGAAAACCTTGCTTGAGAAGGTTTTGGGACGCTCGAAG
GCTTTAATTTGCAAGCTTCGCAGTTTACACTCTCATCGTCGCTCTCATCATCGCTTCCGTTGTTGTTTTC
CTTAGTAGCGTCTGCTTCCAGAGAGTATTTATCTCTTATTACCTCTAAAGGTTCTGCTTGATTTCTGACT
TTGTTCGCCTCATGTGCATATTTTTCTTGGTTCTTTTGGGACAAAATATGCGTAAAGGACTTTTGTTGTT
CCCTCACATTCCAGTTTAGTTGTCGACTGAGCGGCCGCTCCGATCGATGGCCTCGAGTAATCTACTCATC
TACTCTACTTCATCTATATTTCACACATCTATAATCATTCACTCTCATCCTCTCTACCTTCACTCACATT
CTATTCTACTCCTCTCCCTCTCCATATCCACTCCACCACTCTTCCTCTCCTCTATCAATCTTATCACAAG
CTTGGCGTAATCATGGTCATAGCTGTTTCCTGTGTGAAATTGTTATCCGCTCACAATTCCACACAACATA
CGAGCCGGAAGCATAAAGTGTAAAGCCTGGGGTGCCTAATGAGTGAGCTAACTCACATTAATTGCGTTGC
GCTCACTGCCCGCTTTCCAGTCGGGAAACCTGTCGTGCCAGCTGCATTAATGAATCGGCCAACGCGCGGG
GAGAGGCGGTTTGCGTATTGGGCGCTCTTCCGCTTCCTCGCTCACTGACTCGCTGCGCTCGGTCGTTCGG
CTGCGGCGAGCGGTATCAGCTCACTCAAAGGCGGTAATACGGTTATCCACAGAATCAGGGGATAACGCAG
GAAAGAACATGTGAGCAAAAGGCCAGCAAAAGGCCAGGAACCGTAAAAAGGCCGCGTTGCTGGCGTTTTT
CCATAGGCTCCGCCCCCCTGACGAGCATCACAAAAATCGACGCTCAAGTCAGAGGTGGCGAAACCCGACA
GGACTATAAAGATACCAGGCGTTTCCCCCTGGAAGCTCCCTCGTGCGCTCTCCTGTTCCGACCCTGCCGC
TTACCGGATACCTGTCCGCCTTTCTCCCTTCGGGAAGCGTGGCGCTTTCTCATAGCTCACGCTGTAGGTA
TCTCAGTTCGGTGTAGGTCGTTCGCTCCAAGCTGGGCTGTGTGCACGAACCCCCCGTTCAGCCCGACCGC
TGCGCCTTATCCGGTAACTATCGTCTTGAGTCCAACCCGGTAAGACACGACTTATCGCCACTGGCAGCAG
CCACTGGTAACAGGATTAGCAGAGCGAGGTATGTAGGCGGTGCTACAGAGTTCTTGAAGTGGTGGCCTAA
CTACGGCTACACTAGAAGAACAGTATTTGGTATCTGCGCTCTGCTGAAGCCAGTTACCTTCGGAAAAAGA
GTTGGTAGCTCTTGATCCGGCAAACAAACCACCGCTGGTAGCGGTGGTTTTTTTGTTTGCAAGCAGCAGA
TTACGCGCAGAAAAAAAGGATCTCAAGAAGATCCTTTGATCTTTTCTACGGGGTCTGACGCTCAGTGGAA
CGAAAACTCACGTTAAGGGATTTTGGTCATGAGATTATCAAAAAGGATCTTCACCTAGATCCTTTTAAAT
TAAAAATGAAGTTTTAAATCAATCTAAAGTATATATGAGTAAACTTGGTCTGACAGTTACCAATGCTTAA
TCAGTGAGGCACCTATCTCAGCGATCTGTCTATTTCGTTCATCCATAGTTGCCTGACTCCCCGTCGTGTA
GATAACTACGATACGGGAGGGCTTACCATCTGGCCCCAGTGCTGCAATGATACCGCGAGACCCACGCTCA
CCGGCTCCAGATTTATCAGCAATAAACCAGCCAGCCGGAAGGGCCGAGCGCAGAAGTGGTCCTGCAACTT
TATCCGCCTCCATCCAGTCTATTAATTGTTGCCGGGAAGCTAGAGTAAGTAGTTCGCCAGTTAATAGTTT
GCGCAACGTTGTTGCCATTGCTACAGGCATCGTGGTGTCACGCTCGTCGTTTGGTATGGCTTCATTCAGC
TCCGGTTCCCAACGATCAAGGCGAGTTACATGATCCCCCATGTTGTGCAAAAAAGCGGTTAGCTCCTTCG
GTCCTCCGATCGTTGTCAGAAGTAAGTTGGCCGCAGTGTTATCACTCATGGTTATGGCAGCACTGCATAA
TTCTCTTACTGTCATGCCATCCGTAAGATGCTTTTCTGTGACTGGTGAGTACTCAACCAAGTCATTCTGA
GAATAGTGTATGCGGCGACCGAGTTGCTCTTGCCCGGCGTCAATACGGGATAATACCGCGCCACATAGCA
GAACTTTAAAAGTGCTCATCATTGGAAAACGTTCTTCGGGGCGAAAACTCTCAAGGATCTTACCGCTGTT
GAGATCCAGTTCGATGTAACCCACTCGTGCACCCAACTGATCTTCAGCATCTTTTACTTTCACCAGCGTT
TCTGGGTGAGCAAAAACAGGAAGGCAAAATGCCGCAAAAAAGGGAATAAGGGCGACACGGAAATGTTGAA
TACTCATACTCTTCCTTTTTCAATATTATTGAAGCATTTATCAGGGTTATTGTCTCATGAGCGGATACAT
ATTTGAATGTATTTAGAAAAATAAACAAATAGGGGTTCCGCGCACATTTCCCCGAAAAGTGCCACCTGAC
GTCTAAGAAACCATTATTATCATGACATTAACCTATAAAAATAGGCGTATCACGAGGCCCTTTCGTC
